>Addgene plasmid #115203 | pLEX307_CR-PDHA2S291A | addgene full sequence | sequence record 232429 | Addgene NGS Result
GGCTCCGGTGCCCGTCAGTGGGCAGAGCGCACATCGCCCACAGTCCCCGAGAAGTTGGGGGGAGGGGTCG
GCAATTGAACCGGTGCCTAGAGAAGGTGGCGCGGGGTAAACTGGGAAAGTGATGTCGTGTACTGGCTCCG
CCTTTTTCCCGAGGGTGGGGGAGAACCGTATATAAGTGCAGTAGTCGCCGTGAACGTTCTTTTTCGCAAC
GGGTTTGCCGCCAGAACACAGGTAAGTGCCGTGTGTGGTTCCCGCGGGCCTGGCCTCTTTACGGGTTATG
GCCCTTGCGTGCCTTGAATTACTTCCACCTGGCTGCAGTACGTGATTCTTGATCCCGAGCTTCGGGTTGG
AAGTGGGTGGGAGAGTTCGAGGCCTTGCGCTTAAGGAGCCCCTTCGCCTCGTGCTTGAGTTGAGGCCTGG
CCTGGGCGCTGGGGCCGCCGCGTGCGAATCTGGTGGCACCTTCGCGCCTGTCTCGCTGCTTTCGATAAGT
CTCTAGCCATTTAAAATTTTTGATGACCTGCTGCGACGCTTTTTTTCTGGCAAGATAGTCTTGTAAATGC
GGGCCAAGATCTGCACACTGGTATTTCGGTTTTTGGGGCCGCGGGCGGCGACGGGGCCCGTGCGTCCCAG
CGCACATGTTCGGCGAGGCGGGGCCTGCGAGCGCGGCCACCGAGAATCGGACGGGGGTAGTCTCAAGCTG
GCCGGCCTGCTCTGGTGCCTGGCCTCGCGCCGCCGTGTATCGCCCCGCCCTGGGCGGCAAGGCTGGCCCG
GTCGGCACCAGTTGCGTGAGCGGAAAGATGGCCGCTTCCCGGCCCTGCTGCAGGGAGCTCAAAATGGAGG
ACGCGGCGCTCGGGAGAGCGGGCGGGTGAGTCACCCACACAAAGGAAAAGGGCCTTTCCGTCCTCAGCCG
TCGCTTCATGTGACTCCACGGAGTACCGGGCGCCGTCCAGGCACCTCGATTAGTTCTCGAGCTTTTGGAG
TACGTCGTCTTTAGGTTGGGGGGAGGGGTTTTATGCGATGGAGTTTCCCCACACTGAGTGGGTGGAGACT
GAAGTTAGGCCAGCTTGGCACTTGATGTAATTCTCCTTGGAATTTGCCCTTTTTGAGTTTGGATCTTGGT
TCATTCTCAAGCCTCAGACAGTGGTTCAAAGTTTTTTTCTTCCATTTCAGGTGTCGTGAGGCTAGCATGC
TGGCCGCCTTCATCTCCCGCGTGTTGAGGCGAGTTGCCCAGAAATCAGCTCGCAGAGTGCTGGTGGCATC
CCGTAACTCCTCAAATGACGCTACATTTGAAATTAAGAAATGTGATCTTTATCTGTTGGAAGAGGGTCCC
CCTGTCACTACAGTGCTCACTAGGGCGGAGGGGCTTAAATACTACAGGATGATGCTGACTGTTCGCCGCA
TGGAATTGAAGGCAGATCAGCTGTACAAACAGAAATTCATTCGCGGTTTCTGTCACCTGTGCGATGGTCA
GGAAGCTTGTTGCGTGGGCCTTGAGGCCGGCATAAATCCCTCGGATCACGTCATTACATCCTATAGGGCT
CATGGTGTGTGCTATACTCGGGGACTTTCTGTCCGATCCATTCTCGCAGAGCTGACGGGAAGAAGAGGAG
GTTGTGCTAAAGGAAAAGGAGGATCGATGCATATGTATACCAAGAACTTCTATGGGGGCAATGGCATCGT
CGGTGCACAGGGCCCCCTGGGCGCTGGCATTGCTCTGGCCTGTAAATATAAAGGAAACGATGAGATCTGT
TTGACTTTATATGGGGATGGCGCTGCGAATCAGGGGCAGATAGCCGAAGCTTTCAATATGGCAGCTTTAT
GGAAATTACCTTGTGTTTTCATCTGTGAGAATAACCTATATGGAATGGGAACATCTACTGAGAGAGCAGC
AGCCAGCCCTGATTACTACAAGAGGGGCAATTTTATCCCTGGGCTAAAGGTCGATGGAATGGATGTTCTG
TGTGTTCGTGAGGCAACAAAATTTGCAGCTAACTACTGTAGATCTGGAAAGGGGCCCATACTGATGGAGC
TGCAAACCTACCGTTATCATGGACACGCCATGAGTGATCCTGGAGTCAGTTATCGTACACGAGAAGAAAT
TCAGGAAGTAAGAAGTAAGAGGGATCCTATAATAATTCTCCAAGATAGAATGGTAAACAGCAAGCTCGCC
ACTGTGGAAGAATTAAAGGAAATTGGGGCTGAGGTGAGGAAAGAAATTGATGATGCTGCCCAGTTTGCTA
CCACTGATCCTGAGCCACATTTGGAAGAATTAGGCCATCACATCTACAGCAGTGATTCATCTTTTGAAGT
TCGTGGTGCAAATCCATGGATCAAGTTTAAGTCCGTCAGTTAAACTAGTACGCGTTAAGTCGACAATCAA
CCTCTGGATTACAAAATTTGTGAAAGATTGACTGGTATTCTTAACTATGTTGCTCCTTTTACGCTATGTG
GATACGCTGCTTTAATGCCTTTGTATCATGCTATTGCTTCCCGTATGGCTTTCATTTTCTCCTCCTTGTA
TAAATCCTGGTTGCTGTCTCTTTATGAGGAGTTGTGGCCCGTTGTCAGGCAACGTGGCGTGGTGTGCACT
GTGTTTGCTGACGCAACCCCCACTGGTTGGGGCATTGCCACCACCTGTCAGCTCCTTTCCGGGACTTTCG
CTTTCCCCCTCCCTATTGCCACGGCGGAACTCATCGCCGCCTGCCTTGCCCGCTGCTGGACAGGGGCTCG
GCTGTTGGGCACTGACAATTCCGTGGTGTTGTCGGGGAAATCATCGTCCTTTCCTTGGCTGCTCGCCTGT
GTTGCCACCTGGATTCTGCGCGGGACGTCCTTCTGCTACGTCCCTTCGGCCCTCAATCCAGCGGACCTTC
CTTCCCGCGGCCTGCTGCCGGCTCTGCGGCCTCTTCCGCGTCTTCGCCTTCGCCCTCAGACGAGTCGGAT
CTCCCTTTGGGCCGCCTCCCCGCGTCGACTTTAAGACCAATGACTTACAAGGCAGCTGTAGATCTTAGCC
ACTTTTTAAAAGAAAAGGGGGGACTGGAAGGGCTAATTCACTCCCAACGAAGACAAGATCTGCTTTTTGC
TTGTACTGGGTCTCTCTGGTTAGACCAGATCTGAGCCTGGGAGCTCTCTGGCTAACTAGGGAACCCACTG
CTTAAGCCTCAATAAAGCTTGCCTTGAGTGCTTCAAGTAGTGTGTGCCCGTCTGTTGTGTGACTCTGGTA
ACTAGAGATCCCTCAGACCCTTTTAGTCAGTGTGGAAAATCTCTAGCAGTACGTATAGTAGTTCATGTCA
TCTTATTATTCAGTATTTATAACTTGCAAAGAAATGAATATCAGAGAGTGAGAGGAACTTGTTTATTGCA
GCTTATAATGGTTACAAATAAAGCAATAGCATCACAAATTTCACAAATAAAGCATTTTTTTCACTGCATT
CTAGTTGTGGTTTGTCCAAACTCATCAATGTATCTTATCATGTCTGGCTCTAGCTATCCCGCCCCTAACT
CCGCCCATCCCGCCCCTAACTCCGCCCAGTTCCGCCCATTCTCCGCCCCATGGCTGACTAATTTTTTTTA
TTTATGCAGAGGCCGAGGCCGCCTCGGCCTCTGAGCTATTCCAGAAGTAGTGAGGAGGCTTTTTTGGAGG
CCTAGGGACGTACCCAATTCGCCCTATAGTGAGTCGTATTACGCGCGCTCACTGGCCGTCGTTTTACAAC
GTCGTGACTGGGAAAACCCTGGCGTTACCCAACTTAATCGCCTTGCAGCACATCCCCCTTTCGCCAGCTG
GCGTAATAGCGAAGAGGCCCGCACCGATCGCCCTTCCCAACAGTTGCGCAGCCTGAATGGCGAATGGG
[124 nt withheld, positions 3849-3972]
C
[91 nt withheld, positions 3974-4064]
A
[49 nt withheld, positions 4066-4114]
CCTTTGACGTTGGAGTCCACGTTCTTT
[37 nt withheld, positions 4142-4178]
ACCCTATCTCGGTCTATTCTTTTGATTTATAAGGGATTTTGCCGATTTCGGCCTATTGGTTAAAAAATGA
GCTGATTTAACAAAAATTTAACGCGAATTTTAACAAAATATTAACGCTTACAATTTAGGTGGCACTTTTC
GGGGAAATGTGCGCGGAACCCCTATTTGTTTATTTTTCTAAATACATTCAAATATGTATCCGCTCATGAG
ACAATAACCCTGATAAATGCTTCAATAATATTGAAAAAGGAAGAGTATGAGTATTCAACATTTCCGTGTC
GCCCTTATTCCCTTTTTTGCGGCATTTTGCCTTCCTGTTTTTGCTCACCCAGAAACGCTGGTGAAAGTAA
AAGATGCTGAAGATCAGTTGGGTGCACGAGTGGGTTACATCGAACTGGATCTCAACAGCGGTAAGATCCT
TGAGAGTTTTCGCCCCGAAGAACGTTTTCCAATGATGAGCACTTTTAAAGTTCTGCTATGTGGCGCGGTA
TTATCCCGTATTGACGCCGGGCAAGAGCAACTCGGTCGCCGCATACACTATTCTCAGAATGACTTGGTTG
AGTACTCACCAGTCACAGAAAAGCATCTTACGGATGGCATGACAGTAAGAGAATTATGCAGTGCTGCCAT
AACCATGAGTGATAACACTGCGGCCAACTTACTTCTGACAACGATCGGAGGACCGAAGGAGCTAACCGCT
TTTTTGCACAACATGGGGGATCATGTAACTCGCCTTGATCGTTGGGAACCGGAGCTGAATGAAGCCATAC
CAAACGACGAGCGTGACACCACGATGCCTGTAGCAATGGCAACAACGTTGCGCAAACTATTAACTGGCGA
ACTACTTACTCTAGCTTCCCGGCAACAATTAATAGACTGGATGGAGGCGGATAAAGTTGCAGGACCACTT
CTGCGCTCGGCCCTTCCGGCTGGCTGGTTTATTGCTGATAAATCTGGAGCCGGTGAGCGTGGGTCTCGCG
GTATCATTGCAGCACTGGGGCCAGATGGTAAGCCCTCCCGTATCGTAGTTATCTACACGACGGGGAGTCA
GGCAACTATGGATGAACGAAATAGACAGATCGCTGAGATAGGTGCCTCACTGATTAAGCATTGGTAACTG
TCAGACCAAGTTTACTCATATATACTTTAGATTGATTTAAAACTTCATTTTTAATTTAAAAGGATCTAGG
TGAAGATCCTTTTTGATAATCTCATGACCAAAATCCCTTAACGTGAGTTTTCGTTCCACTGAGCGTCAGA
CCCCGTAGAAAAGATCAAAGGATCTTCTTGAGATCCTTTTTTTCTGCGCGTAATCTGCTGCTTGCAAACA
AAAAAACCACCGCTACCAGCGGTGGTTTGTTTGCCGGATCAAGAGCTACCAACTCTTTTTCCGAAGGTAA
CTGGCTTCAGCAGAGCGCAGATACCAAATACTGTTCTTCTAGTGTAGCCGTAGTTAGGCCACCACTTCAA
GAACTCTGTAGCACCGCCTACATACCTCGCTCTGCTAATCCTGTTACCAGTGGCTGCTGCCAGTGGCGAT
AAGTCGTGTCTTACCGGGTTGGACTCAAGACGATAGTTACCGGATAAGGCGCAGCGGTCGGGCTGAACGG
GGGGTTCGTGCACACAGCCCAGCTTGGAGCGAACGACCTACACCGAACTGAGATACCTACAGCGTGAGCT
ATGAGAAAGCGCCACGCTTCCCGAAGGGAGAAAGGCGGACAGGTATCCGGTAAGCGGCAGGGTCGGAACA
GGAGAGCGCACGAGGGAGCTTCCAGGGGGAAACGCCTGGTATCTTTATAGTCCTGTCGGGTTTCGCCACC
TCTGACTTGAGCGTCGATTTTTGTGATGCTCGTCAGGGGGGCGGAGCCTATGGAAAAACGCCAGCAACGC
GGCCTTTTTACGGTTCCTGGCCTTTTGCTGGCCTTTTGCTCACATGTTCTTTCCTGCGTTATCCCCTGAT
TCTGTGGATAACCGTATTACCGCCTTTGAGTGAGCTGATACCGCTCGCCGCAGCCGAACGACCGAGCGCA
GCGAGTCAGTGAGCGAGGAAGCGGAAGAGCGCCCAATACGCAAACCGCCTCTCCCCGCGCGTTGGCCGAT
TCATTAATGCAGCTGGCACGACAGGTTTCCCGACTGGAAAGCGGGCAGTGAGCGCAACGCAATTAATGTG
AGTTAGCTCACTCATTAGGCACCCCAGGCTTTACACTTTATGCTTCCGGCTCGTATGTTGTGTGGAATTG
TGAGCGGATAACAATTTCACACAGGAAACAGCTATGACCATGATTACGCCAAGCGCGCAATTAACCCTCA
CTAAAGGGAACAAAAGCTGGAGCTGCAAGCTTAATGTAGTCTTATGCAATACTCTTGTAGTCTTGCAACA
TGGTAACGATGAGTTAGCAACATGCCTTACAAGGAGAGAAAAAGCACCGTGCATGCCGATTGGTGGAAGT
AAGGTGGTACGATCGTGCCTTATTAGGAAGGCAACAGACGGGTCTGACATGGATTGGACGAACCACTGAA
TTGCCGCATTGCAGAGATATTGTATTTAAGTGCCTAGCTCGATACATAAACGGGTCTCTCTGGTTAGACC
AGATCTGAGCCTGGGAGCTCTCTGGCTAACTAGGGAACCCACTGCTTAAGCCTCAATAAAGCTTGCCTTG
AGTGCTTCAAGTAGTGTGTGCCCGTCTGTTGTGTGACTCTGGTAACTAGAGATCCCTCAGACCCTTTTAG
TCAGTGTGGAAAATCTCTAGCAGTGGCGCCCGAACAGGGACTTGAAAGCGAAAGGGAAACCAGAGGAGCT
CTCTCGACGCAGGACTCGGCTTGCTGAAGCGCGCACGGCAAGAGGCGAGGGGCGGCGACTGGTGAGTACG
CCAAAAATTTTGACTAGCGGAGGCTAGAAGGAGAGAGATGGGTGCGAGAGCGTCAGTATTAAGCGGGGGA
GAATTAGATCGCGATGGGAAAAAATTCGGTTAAGGCCAGGGGGAAAGAAAAAATATAAATTAAAACATAT
AGTATGGGCAAGCAGGGAGCTAGAACGATTCGCAGTTAATCCTGGCCTGTTAGAAACATCAGAAGGCTGT
AGACAAATACTGGGACAGCTACAACCATCCCTTCAGACAGGATCAGAAGAACTTAGATCATTATATAATA
CAGTAGCAACCCTCTATTGTGTGCATCAAAGGATAGAGATAAAAGACACCAAGGAAGCTTTAGACAAGAT
AGAGGAAGAGCAAAACAAAAGTAAGACCACCGCACAGCAAGCGGCCGCTGATCTTCAGACCTGGAGGAGG
AGATATGAGGGACAATTGGAGAAGTGAATTATATAAATATAAAGTAGTAAAAATTGAACCATTAGGAGTA
GCACCCACCAAGGCAAAGAGAAGAGTGGTGCAGAGAGAAAAAAGAGCAGTGGGAATAGGAGCTTTGTTCC
TTGGGTTCTTGGGAGCAGCAGGAAGCACTATGGGCGCAGCGTCAATGACGCTGACGGTACAGGCCAGACA
ATTATTGTCTGGTATAGTGCAGCAGCAGAACAATTTGCTGAGGGCTATTGAGGCGCAACAGCATCTGTTG
CAACTCACAGTCTGGGGCATCAAGCAGCTCCAGGCAAGAATCCTGGCTGTGGAAAGATACCTAAAGGATC
AACAGCTCCTGGGGATTTGGGGTTGCTCTGGAAAACTCATTTGCACCACTGCTGTGCCTTGGAATGCTAG
TTGGAGTAATAAATCTCTGGAACAGATTTGGAATCACACGACCTGGATGGAGTGGGACAGAGAAATTAAC
AATTACACAAGCTTAATACACTCCTTAATTGAAGAATCGCAAAACCAGCAAGAAAAGAATGAACAAGAAT
TATTGGAATTAGATAAATGGGCAAGTTTGTGGAATTGGTTTAACATAACAAATTGGCTGTGGTATATAAA
ATTATTCATAATGATAGTAGGAGGCTTGGTAGGTTTAAGAATAGTTTTTGCTGTACTTTCTATAGTGAAT
AGAGTTAGGCAGGGATATTCACCATTATCGTTTCAGACCCACCTCCCAACCCCGAGGGGACCCATGCATT
GCATCTCAATTAGTCAGCAACCAGGTGTGGAAAGTCCCCAGGCTCCCCAGCAGGCAGAAGTATGCAAAGC
ATGCGTCTCAATTAGTCAGCAACCATAGTCCCGCCCCTAACTCCGCCCATCCCGCCCCTAACTCCGCCCA
GTTCCGCCCATTCTCCGCCCCATGGCTGACTAATTTTTTTTATTTATGCAGAGGCCGAGGCCGCCTCGGC
CTCTGAGCTATTCCAGAAGTAGTGAGGAGGCTTTTTTGGAGGCCTAGGCTTTTGCAAAAAGCTTTCTAGA
GGTACCACCGGAGCTTACCATGACCGAGTACAAGCCCACGGTGCGCCTCGCCACCCGCGACGACGTCCCC
AGGGCCGTACGCACCCTCGCCGCCGCGTTCGCCGACTACCCCGCCACGCGCCACACCGTCGATCCGGACC
GCCACATCGAGCGGGTCACCGAGCTGCAAGAACTCTTCCTCACGCGCGTCGGGCTCGACATCGGCAAGGT
GTGGGTCGCGGACGACGGCGCCGCCGTGGCGGTCTGGACCACGCCGGAGAGCGTCGAAGCGGGGGCGGTG
TTCGCCGAGATCGGCCCGCGCATGGCCGAGTTGAGCGGTTCCCGGCTGGCCGCGCAGCAACAGATGGAAG
GCCTCCTGGCGCCGCACCGGCCCAAGGAGCCCGCGTGGTTCCTGGCCACCGTCGGCGTCTCGCCCGACCA
CCAGGGCAAGGGTCTGGGCAGCGCCGTCGTGCTCCCCGGAGTGGAGGCGGCCGAGCGCGCCGGGGTGCCC
GCCTTCCTGGAGACCTCCGCGCCCCGCAACCTCCCCTTCTACGAGCGGCTCGGCTTCACCGTCACCGCCG
ACGTCGAGGTGCCCGAAGGACCGCGCACCTGGTGCATGACCCGCAAGCCCGGTGCCAGTTAACGAATTCT
AGATCTTGAGACAAATGGCAGTATTCATCCACAATTTTAAAAGAAAAGGGGGGATTGGGGGGTACAGTGC
AGGGGAAAGAATAGTAGACATAATAGCAACAGACATACAAACTAAAGAATTACAAAAACAAATTACAAAA
ATTCAAAATTTTCGGGTTTATTACAGGGACAGCAGAGATCCACTTTGGCGCCGGCTCGAGGCCTGCAGGT
GCAAAGATGGATAAAGTTTTAAACAGAGAGGAATCTTTGCAGCTAATGGACCTTCTAGGTCTTGAAAGGA
GTGGGAATT
Features (pLannotate 1.2.2; 30 found; start..end, strand, type, name):
      1..1179    +  promoter       EF-1α promoter: strong constitutive promoter for human elongation factor EF-1α
   1187..2350    +  CDS            PDHA2: ODPAT_HUMAN - Also known as PDHAL. Experimental evidence at protein level: Swiss-Prot protein existence level 1. The pyruvate dehydrogenase complex catalyzes the overall conversion of pyruvate to acetyl-CoA and CO(2), and thereby links the glycolytic pathway to the tricarboxylic cycle. From Homo sapiens (Human).
   2375..2963    +  misc_feature   WPRE: woodchuck hepatitis virus posttranscriptional regulatory element
   3014..3033    +  misc_feature   cPPT/CTS (fragment): central polypurine tract and central termination sequence of HIV-1
   3035..3268    +  LTR            3' LTR (ΔU3): self-inactivating 3' long terminal repeat (LTR) from HIV-1
   3346..3467    +  polyA_signal   SV40 poly(A) signal: SV40 polyadenylation signal
   3507..3642    +  rep_origin     SV40 ori: SV40 origin of replication
   3663..3681    -  promoter       T7 promoter: promoter for bacteriophage T7 RNA polymerase
   3689..3844    +  CDS            lacZα (fragment): LacZα fragment of β-galactosidase; lacZ fragment
   3849..4277    +  rep_origin     f1 ori (sequence partly withheld): f1 bacteriophage origin of replication; arrow indicates direction of (+) strand synthesis
   4330..4434    +  promoter       AmpR promoter: bla
   4435..5295    +  CDS            AmpR: β-lactamase; bla; confers resistance to ampicillin, carbenicillin, and related antibiotics
   5466..6054    +  rep_origin     ori: high-copy-number ColE1/pMB1/pBR322/pUC origin of replication
   6237..6329    +  CDS            lacI (fragment): lac repressor; lacI; The lac repressor binds to the lac operator to inhibit transcription in E. coli. This inhibition can be relieved by adding lactose or isopropyl-β-D-thiogalactopyranoside (IPTG).
   6342..6363    +  protein_bind   CAP binding site: CAP binding activates transcription in the presence of cAMP. E. coli catabolite activator protein
   6378..6408    +  promoter       lac promoter: promoter for the E. coli lac operon
   6416..6432    +  protein_bind   lac operator: The lac repressor binds to the lac operator to inhibit transcription in E. coli. This inhibition can be relieved by adding lactose or isopropyl-β-D-thiogalactopyranoside (IPTG). lac repressor encoded by lacI
   6477..6495    +  promoter       T3 promoter: promoter for bacteriophage T3 RNA polymerase
   6523..6749    +  promoter       RSV promoter: Rous sarcoma virus enhancer/promoter
   6750..6930    +  LTR            5' LTR (truncated): truncated 5' long terminal repeat (LTR) from HIV-1
   6977..7102    +  misc_feature   HIV-1 Ψ: packaging signal of human immunodeficiency virus type 1
   7086..7449    +  CDS            HIV-1 gag (fragment): gag protein from human immunodeficiency virus 1; gag
   7595..7828    +  misc_feature   RRE: The Rev response element (RRE) of HIV-1 allows for Rev-dependent mRNA export from the nucleus to the cytoplasm.
   8205..8231    +  CDS            Rev (fragment): human immunodeficiency virus 1 (HIV-1) Rev protein; rev; enhances nuclear export of unspliced and incompletely spliced viral mRNAs
   8238..8261    +  promoter       SV40 promoter (fragment): SV40 early promoter
   8262..8333    +  promoter       SV40 promoter (fragment): SV40 enhancer and early promoter
   8357..8492    +  rep_origin     SV40 ori: SV40 origin of replication
   8538..9134    +  CDS            PuroR (fragment): puromycin N-acetyltransferase; pac from Streptomyces; confers resistance to puromycin
   9183..9300    +  misc_feature   cPPT/CTS: central polypurine tract and central termination sequence of HIV-1
   9365..9431    +  CDS            small t antigen (fragment): SV40 (simian virus 40) small t antigen
