[The description below was written by a language model from this plasmid's Addgene catalogue record and pLannotate feature annotations shown in this document.]
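Description:
pLEX307_CR-PDHA2S291A is a third-generation-style, self-inactivating HIV-1 lentiviral expression plasmid built on the pLEX-307 backbone, intended for packaging into lentivirus and stable transduction of mammalian cells. In bacteria it is maintained through a high-copy ColE1/pUC origin and an ampicillin resistance gene (β-lactamase); an f1 origin and remnants of a lac/lacZα cloning region with T7 and T3 promoters are also present in the backbone. The viral portion comprises an RSV promoter fused to a truncated 5' LTR, which drives Tat-independent production of the genomic RNA, followed by the Ψ packaging signal with a gag fragment, the Rev response element for nuclear export of the unspliced genome, a cPPT/CTS that aids nuclear import, and a ΔU3 3' LTR that inactivates LTR promoter activity after integration. An SV40 poly(A) signal lies downstream of the 3' LTR.

Two expression units sit between the LTRs. An SV40 early promoter drives puromycin N-acetyltransferase, allowing puromycin selection of transduced cells. The strong constitutive EF-1α promoter drives a human PDHA2 coding sequence (about 1.2 kb, cloned between NheI and SpeI), which encodes an E1 alpha subunit of the pyruvate dehydrogenase complex. A WPRE follows to enhance transcript stability and expression. No epitope tag is annotated. The insert carries two changes: the S291A substitution, and a silent c.321C>T change that destroys the PAM used by a specific PDHA2-targeting sgRNA, making the transgene resistant to Cas9 cleavage. This design suits rescue or complementation experiments in which the endogenous gene is disrupted by CRISPR/Cas9 and the mutant protein is re-expressed.
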