Addgene plasmid #115203: pLEX307_CR-PDHA2S291A
Purpose: Lentiviral transduction and expression of CRISPR/Cas9-resistant PDHA2S291A into any mammalian cell (when using sgRNA 5'-ATGTAATGACGTGATCCGAG-3')
Depositing lab: Mohan Babu. Depositing organization: University of Regina. Publication: Rewiring of the Human Mitochondrial Interactome during Neuronal Reprogramming Reveals Regulators of the Respirasome and Neurogenesis. Moutaoufik MT, Malty R, Amin S, Zhang Q, Phanse S, Gagarinova A, Zilocchi M, Hoell L, Minic Z, Gagarinova M, Aoki H, Stockwell J, Jessulat M, Goebels F, Broderick K, Scott NE, Vlasblom J, Musso G, Prasad B, Lamantea E, Garavaglia B, Rajput A, Murayama K, Okazaki Y, Foster LJ, Bader GD, Cayabyab FS, Babu M. iScience. 2019 Sep 4;19:1114-1132. doi: 10.1016/j.isci.2019.08.057. PubMed 31536960.
Backbone
  Vector backbone: pLEX-307
  Backbone manufacturer: David Root, Addgene plasmid # 41392
  Backbone size w/o insert (bp): 8270
  Vector type: Lentiviral
  Selectable markers: Puromycin
Growth in bacteria
  Bacterial resistance: Ampicillin, 100 μg/mL
  Growth temperature: 30°C
  Growth strain: NEB Stable
  Copy number: High Copy
Gene/Insert
  Gene/Insert name: CR (CRISPR/Cas9-resistant)-PDHA2S291A
  Species: H. sapiens (human)
  Insert size (bp): 1167
  Mutation: c.321C>T (silent when translated to protein, confers CRISPR/Cas9 resistance since it mutates the canonical PAM site), p.S291A
  GenBank ID: NM_005390.4, NP_005381.1
  Entrez Gene: PDHA2 (a.k.a. PDHAL, MGC149517, MGC149518)
  Promoter: EF1alpha
  Cloning method: Restriction Enzyme; 5′ cloning site NheI (not destroyed); 3′ cloning site SpeI (not destroyed)
  Sequencing primers: 5′ EF1alpha_F; 3′ WPRE_R
Terms and licenses: Academic/Nonprofit Terms; Industry Terms: Not Available to Industry
How to cite: pLEX307_CR-PDHA2S291A was a gift from Mohan Babu (Addgene plasmid # 115203 ; http://n2t.net/addgene:115203 ; RRID:Addgene_115203)
