>Addgene plasmid #115203 | pLEX307_CR-PDHA2S291A | depositor partial sequence | sequence record 230427 | EF1alpha primer
ARACTTTTCTATTTMTGTGTCGTGAGGCTAGCATGCTGGCCGCCTTCATCTCCCGCGTGTTGAGGCGAGT
TGCCCAGAAATCAGCTCGCAGAGTGCTGGTGGCATCCCGTAACTCCTCAAATGACGCTACATTTGAAATT
AAGAAATGTGATCTTTATCTGTTGGAAGAGGGTCCCCCTGTCACTACAGTGCTCACTAGGGCGGAGGGGC
TTAAATACTACAGGATGATGCTGACTGTTCGCCGCATGGAATTGAAGGCAGATCAGCTGTACAAACAGAA
ATTCATTCGCGGTTTCTGTCACCTGTGCGATGGTCAGGAAGCTTGTTGCGTGGGCCTTGAGGCCGGCATA
AATCCCTCGGATCACGTCATTACATCCTATAGGGCTCATGGTGTGTGCTATACTCGGGGACTTTCTGTCC
GATCCATTCTCGCAGAGCTGACGGGAAGAAGAGGAGGTTGTGCTAAAGGAAAAGGAGGATCGATGCATAT
GTATACCAAGAACTTCTATGGGGGCAATGGCATCGTCGGTGCACAGGGCCCCCTGGGCGCTGGCATTGCT
CTGGCCTGTAAATATAAAGGAAACGATGAGATCTGTTTGACTTTATATGGGGATGGCGCTGCGAATCAGG
GGCAGATAGCCGAAGCTTTCAATATGGCAGCTTTATGGAAATTACCTTGTGTTTTCATCTGTGAGAATAA
CCTATATGGAATGGGAACATCTACTGAGAGAGCAGCAGCCAGCCCTGATTACTACAAGAGGGGCAATTTT
ATCCCTGGGCTAAAGGTCGATGGAATGGATGTTCTGTGTGTTCGTGAGGCAACAAAATTTGCAGCTAACT
ACTGTAGATCTGGAAAGGGGCCCATACTGATGGAGCTGCAAACCTACCGTTATCATGGACACGCCATGAG
TGATCCTGGAGTCAGTTATCGTACACGAGAAGAAATTCAGGAGTAAGAAGTAAGAGGGATCCTATAATAA
TTCTCCAAGATAGAATGGTAAACAGCAAGCTCGCCACTGTGGAAGAATTAAAGGAAATTGGGGCTGAGTG
AGAAGAATGATGATGCTGCCAGTTGCTACCACTGATCTGAGCACATTTGAGATAGCATCACATCTACAGC
ATGATCATCTTTTGAGTCGTGGTGCAATCCATGATCAGTTAGTCGTCAGTAAACTAGTACSCGTAGTCGA
CATCACCTCTGATMAATGGAGAATGACTGGAATCTAMCAATGTGTCCTTTACGCTATGTGGAACGCCYGC
TTTATAGKGCC
